>Addgene plasmid #70511 | R777-E227 Hs.RASA1 | depositor full sequence | sequence record 125960 | Full Sequence
TTAACGCTAGCATGGATGTTTTCCCAGTCACGACGTTGTAAAACGACGGCCAGTCTTAAAATTCGAGCTC
GGTCCGAGGATCCGAAATAATGATTTTATTTTGACTGATAGTGACCTGTTCGTTGCAACAAATTGATAAG
CAATGCTTTTTTATAATGCCAACTTTGTACAAAAAAGTTGGCACCATGGCGGCCGAGGCCGGCAGTGAGG
AGGGCGGCCCGGTAACAGCCGGAGCTGGAGGAGGCGGCGCGGCAGCGGGCTCCAGTGCCTATCCCGCAGT
GTGTCGGGTGAAGATACCCGCGGCCCTGCCTGTGGCAGCCGCCCCCTATCCTGGGCTGGTGGAGACCGGA
GTGGCTGGAACTCTGGGTGGCGGAGCCGCTTTGGGGTCAGAGTTCCTAGGAGCCGGGTCTGTGGCAGGGG
CACTGGGGGGAGCTGGACTGACAGGGGGAGGTACTGCTGCTGGCGTAGCTGGTGCTGCTGCTGGCGTGGC
CGGTGCTGCTGTTGCTGGACCTAGTGGAGACATGGCTCTCACCAAACTGCCCACTTCGTTGCTTGCTGAG
ACTCTCGGGCCAGGCGGCGGTTTTCCCCCTCTGCCCCCTCCCCCTTACCTGCCCCCTTTGGGGGCGGGCC
TCGGGACAGTGGACGAAGGTGACTCTCTGGATGGACCAGAATACGAGGAGGAAGAGGTGGCCATACCGTT
GACCGCTCCTCCAACTAACCAGTGGTATCACGGAAAACTTGACAGAACGATAGCAGAAGAACGCCTCAGG
CAGGCAGGGAAGTCTGGCAGTTATCTTATAAGAGAGAGTGATCGGAGGCCAGGGTCCTTTGTACTTTCAT
TTCTTAGCCAGATGAATGTTGTCAACCATTTTAGGATTATTGCTATGTGTGGAGATTACTACATTGGTGG
AAGACGTTTTTCTTCACTGTCAGACCTAATAGGTTATTACAGTCATGTTTCTTGTTTGCTTAAAGGAGAA
AAATTACTTTACCCAGTTGCACCACCAGAGCCAGTAGAAGATAGAAGGCGTGTACGAGCTATTCTACCTT
ACACAAAAGTACCAGACACTGATGAAATAAGTTTCTTAAAAGGAGATATGTTCATTGTTCATAATGAATT
AGAAGATGGATGGATGTGGGTTACAAATTTAAGAACAGATGAACAAGGCCTTATTGTTGAAGACCTAGTA
GAAGAGGTGGGCCGGGAAGAAGATCCACATGAAGGAAAAATATGGTTCCATGGGAAGATTTCCAAACAGG
AAGCTTATAATTTACTAATGACAGTTGGTCAAGTCTGCAGTTTTCTTGTGAGGCCCTCAGATAATACTCC
TGGCGATTATTCACTTTATTTCCGGACCAATGAAAATATTCAGCGATTTAAAATATGTCCAACGCCAAAC
AATCAGTTTATGATGGGAGGCCGGTATTATAACAGCATTGGGGACATCATAGATCACTATCGAAAAGAAC
AGATTGTTGAAGGATATTATCTTAAGGAACCTGTACCAATGCAGGATCAAGAACAAGTACTCAATGACAC
AGTGGATGGCAAGGAAATCTATAATACCATCCGTCGTAAAACAAAGGATGCCTTTTATAAAAACATTGTT
AAGAAAGGTTATCTTCTGAAAAAGGGCAAAGGAAAACGTTGGAAAAATTTATATTTTATCTTAGAGGGTA
GTGATGCCCAACTTATTTATTTTGAAAGCGAAAAACGAGCTACCAAACCAAAAGGATTAATAGATCTCAG
TGTATGTTCTGTCTATGTCGTTCATGATAGTCTCTTTGGCAGGCCAAACTGTTTTCAGATAGTAGTTCAG
CACTTTAGTGAAGAACATTACATCTTTTACTTTGCAGGAGAAACTCCAGAACAAGCAGAGGATTGGATGA
AAGGTCTGCAGGCATTTTGCAATTTACGGAAAAGTAGTCCAGGGACATCCAATAAACGCCTTCGTCAGGT
CAGCAGCCTTGTTTTACATATTGAAGAAGCCCATAAACTCCCAGTAAAACATTTTACTAATCCATATTGT
AACATCTACCTGAATAGTGTCCAAGTAGCAAAAACTCATGCAAGGGAAGGGCAAAACCCAGTATGGTCAG
AAGAGTTTGTCTTTGATGATCTTCCTCCTGACATCAATAGATTTGAAATAACTCTTAGTAATAAAACAAA
GAAAAGCAAAGATCCTGATATCTTATTTATGCGCTGCCAGTTGAGCCGATTACAGAAAGGGCATGCCACA
GATGAATGGTTTCTGCTCAGCTCCCATATACCATTAAAAGGTATTGAACCAGGGTCCCTGCGTGTTCGAG
CACGATACTCTATGGAAAAAATCATGCCAGAAGAAGAGTACAGTGAATTTAAAGAGCTTATACTGCAAAA
GGAACTTCATGTAGTCTATGCTTTATCACATGTATGTGGACAAGACCGAACACTACTGGCCAGCATCCTA
CTGAGGATTTTTCTTCACGAAAAGCTTGAATCGTTGTTGTTATGCACACTAAATGACAGAGAAATAAGCA
TGGAAGATGAAGCCACTACCCTATTTCGAGCCACAACACTTGCAAGCACCTTGATGGAGCAGTATATGAA
AGCCACTGCTACACAGTTTGTTCATCATGCTTTGAAAGACTCTATTTTAAAGATAATGGAAAGCAAGCAG
TCTTGTGAGTTAAGTCCATCAAAGTTAGAAAAAAATGAAGATGTGAACACTAATTTAACACACCTATTGA
ACATACTTTCAGAGCTTGTGGAGAAAATATTCATGGCTTCAGAAATACTTCCACCGACATTGAGATATAT
TTATGGGTGTTTACAGAAATCTGTTCAGCATAAGTGGCCTACAAATACCACCATGAGAACAAGAGTTGTT
AGTGGTTTTGTTTTTCTTCGACTCATCTGTCCTGCCATCCTGAATCCACGGATGTTCAATATCATCTCAG
ATTCTCCATCTCCTATTGCTGCAAGAACACTGATATTAGTGGCTAAATCTGTGCAGAACTTAGCAAATCT
TGTGGAATTTGGAGCTAAGGAGCCCTACATGGAAGGTGTCAATCCATTCATCAAAAGCAACAAACATCGT
ATGATCATGTTTTTAGATGAACTTGGGAATGTACCTGAACTTCCGGACACTACAGAGCATTCTAGAACGG
ACCTGTCCCGTGATTTAGCAGCATTGCATGAGATTTGCGTGGCTCATTCAGATGAACTTCGAACGCTCAG
TAATGAGCGTGGTGCACAGCAGCACGTATTGAAAAAGCTTCTGGCTATAACAGAACTGCTTCAACAAAAA
CAAAACCAGTATACAAAAACCAATGATGTCAGGTAATCAACTTTCTTGTACAAAGTTGGCATTATAGGAA
AGCATTGCTTATCAATTTGTTGCAACGAACAGGTCACTATCAGTCAAAATAAAATCATTATTTGCATGCA
AGCTTAGATCCTCTAGACCAGCCAGGACAGAAATGCCTCGACTTCGCTGCTACCCAAGGTTGCCGGGTGA
CGCACACCGTGGAAACGGATGAAGGCACGAACCCAGTGGACATAAGCCTGTTCGGTTCGTAAGCTGTAAT
GCAAGTAGCGTATGCGCTCACGCAACTGGTCCAGAACCTTGACCGAACGCAGCGGTGGTAACGGCGCAGT
GGCGGTTTTCATGGCTTGTTATGACTGTTTTTTTGGGGTACAGTCTATGCCTCGGGCATCCAAGCAGCAA
GCGCGTTACGCCGTGGGTCGATGTTTGATGTTATGGAGCAGCAACGATGTTACGCAGCAGGGCAGTCGCC
CTAAAACAAAGTTAAACATTATGAGGGAAGCGGTGATCGCCGAAGTATCGACTCAACTATCAGAGGTAGT
TGGCGTCATCGAGCGCCATCTCGAACCGACGTTGCTGGCCGTACATTTGTACGGCTCCGCAGTGGATGGC
GGCCTGAAGCCACACAGTGATATTGATTTGCTGGTTACGGTGACCGTAAGGCTTGATGAAACAACGCGGC
GAGCTTTGATCAACGACCTTTTGGAAACTTCGGCTTCCCCTGGAGAGAGCGAGATTCTCCGCGCTGTAGA
AGTCACCATTGTTGTGCACGACGACATCATTCCGTGGCGTTATCCAGCTAAGCGCGAACTGCAATTTGGA
GAATGGCAGCGCAATGACATTCTTGCAGGTATCTTCGAGCCAGCCACGATCGACATTGATCTGGCTATCT
TGCTGACAAAAGCAAGAGAACATAGCGTTGCCTTGGTAGGTCCAGCGGCGGAGGAACTCTTTGATCCGGT
TCCTGAACAGGATCTATTTGAGGCGCTAAATGAAACCTTAACGCTATGGAACTCGCCGCCCGACTGGGCT
GGCGATGAGCGAAATGTAGTGCTTACGTTGTCCCGCATTTGGTACAGCGCAGTAACCGGCAAAATCGCGC
CGAAGGATGTCGCTGCCGACTGGGCAATGGAGCGCCTGCCGGCCCAGTATCAGCCCGTCATACTTGAAGC
TAGACAGGCTTATCTTGGACAAGAAGAAGATCGCTTGGCCTCGCGCGCAGATCAGTTGGAAGAATTTGTC
CACTACGTGAAAGGCGAGATCACCAAGGTAGTCGGCAAATAACCCTCGAGCCACCCATGACCAAAATCCC
TTAACGTGAGTTACGCGTCGTTCCACTGAGCGTCAGACCCCGTAGAAAAGATCAAAGGATCTTCTTGAGA
TCCTTTTTTTCTGCGCGTAATCTGCTGCTTGCAAACAAAAAAACCACCGCTACCAGCGGTGGTTTGTTTG
CCGGATCAAGAGCTACCAACTCTTTTTCCGAAGGTAACTGGCTTCAGCAGAGCGCAGATACCAAATACTG
TCCTTCTAGTGTAGCCGTAGTTAGGCCACCACTTCAAGAACTCTGTAGCACCGCCTACATACCTCGCTCT
GCTAATCCTGTTACCAGTGGCTGCTGCCAGTGGCGATAAGTCGTGTCTTACCGGGTTGGACTCAAGACGA
TAGTTACCGGATAAGGCGCAGCGGTCGGGCTGAACGGGGGGTTCGTGCACACAGCCCAGCTTGGAGCGAA
CGACCTACACCGAACTGAGATACCTACAGCGTGAGCATTGAGAAAGCGCCACGCTTCCCGAAGGGAGAAA
GGCGGACAGGTATCCGGTAAGCGGCAGGGTCGGAACAGGAGAGCGCACGAGGGAGCTTCCAGGGGGAAAC
GCCTGGTATCTTTATAGTCCTGTCGGGTTTCGCCACCTCTGACTTGAGCGTCGATTTTTGTGATGCTCGT
CAGGGGGGCGGAGCCTATGGAAAAACGCCAGCAACGCGGCCTTTTTACGGTTCCTGGCCTTTTGCTGGCC
TTTTGCTCACATGTTCTTTCCTGCGTTATCCCCTGATTCTGTGGATAACCGTATTACCGCCTTTGAGTGA
GCTGATACCGCTCGCCGCAGCCGAACGACCGAGCGCAGCGAGTCAGTGAGCGAGGAAGCGGAAGAGCGCC
CAATACGCAAACCGCCTCTCCCCGCGCGTTGGCCGATTCATTAATGCAGCTGGCACGACAGGTTTCCCGA
CTGGAAAGCGGGCAGTGAGCGCAACGCAATTAATACGCGTACCGCTAGCCAGGAAGAGTTTGTAGAAACG
CAAAAAGGCCATCCGTCAGGATGGCCTTCTGCTTAGTTTGATGCCTGGCAGTTTATGGCGGGCGTCCTGC
CCGCCACCCTCCGGGCCGTTGCTTCACAACGTTCAAATCCGCTCCCGGCGGATTTGTCCTACTCAGGAGA
GCGTTCACCGACAAACAACAGATAAAACGAAAGGCCCAGTCTTCCGACTGAGCCTTTCGTTTTATTTGAT
GCCTGGCAGTTCCCTACTCTCGCG
Features (pLannotate 1.2.2; 11 found; start..end, strand, type, name):
     18..54      -  CDS            lacZα (fragment): LacZα fragment of β-galactosidase; lacZ fragment
     85..180     +  protein_bind   attL3: mutant version of attL; recombination site for the Gateway® LR reaction LR Clonase™
    186..3323    +  CDS            RASA1: RASA1_HUMAN - Also known as GAP, RASA. Experimental evidence at protein level: Swiss-Prot protein existence level 1. Inhibitory regulator of the Ras-cyclic AMP pathway. Stimulates the GTPase of normal but not oncogenic Ras p21; this stimulation may be further increased in the presence of NCK1. From Homo sapiens (Human).
   3331..3424    -  protein_bind   attL2 (fragment): mutant version of attL; recombination site for the Gateway® LR reaction LR Clonase™
   3539..3562    +  promoter       Pc promoter (fragment): intI1 (promoter lies within the coding sequence); class 1 integron promoter
   3738..3794    +  CDS            GmR (fragment): gentamycin acetyltransferase; aacC1; confers resistance to gentamycin
   3801..4592    +  CDS            SmR: aminoglycoside adenylyltransferase (Murphy, 1985); aadA; confers resistance to spectinomycin and streptomycin
   4685..5273    +  rep_origin     ori: high-copy-number ColE1/pMB1/pBR322/pUC origin of replication
   5456..5548    +  CDS            lacI (fragment): lac repressor; lacI; The lac repressor binds to the lac operator to inhibit transcription in E. coli. This inhibition can be relieved by adding lactose or isopropyl-β-D-thiogalactopyranoside (IPTG).
   5603..5630    -  terminator     rrnB T2 terminator: transcription terminator T2 from the E. coli rrnB gene
   5762..5805    +  terminator     rrnB T1 terminator: Escherichia coli rrnB; transcription terminator T1 from the E. coli rrnB gene
