[The description below was written by a language model from this plasmid's Addgene catalogue record and pLannotate feature annotations shown in this document.]
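Description:
R777-E227 Hs.RASA1 is a Gateway entry clone built on the pDonor-255 backbone (about 2.7 kb without insert) that carries the full-length human RASA1 open reading frame, corresponding to transcript NM_002890.2. The complete plasmid is 5,834 nt. It is a bacterial propagation and cloning vector rather than an expression construct: it replicates in E. coli from a high-copy ColE1/pUC-type origin and is selected with spectinomycin through the aadA (SmR) aminoglycoside adenylyltransferase gene, which sits downstream of a fragment of a class 1 integron Pc promoter and a remnant of a gentamicin resistance gene. Short lacZα and lacI fragments are annotated as vestigial backbone sequence, and rrnB T1 and T2 terminators lie upstream of the cloning region, where they help insulate the insert from read-through transcription.

The roughly 3.1 kb RASA1 coding sequence encodes p120 RasGAP, a negative regulator of Ras signalling that stimulates the GTPase activity of normal but not oncogenic Ras. The ORF is flanked by two attL recombination sites. The automated annotation labels these as attL3 and a partial attL2, so the exact identity of the upstream site should be checked against the sequence rather than assumed. No promoter drives the insert in this plasmid. Instead, an LR Clonase reaction transfers the ORF into a destination vector that supplies the promoter and any tags. Because the clone retains its stop codon, it suits expression of native untagged protein or N-terminal fusions, but not C-terminal fusions.
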