Addgene plasmid #70511: R777-E227 Hs.RASA1
Purpose: Gateway ORF clone of human RASA1 [NM_002890.2] with stop codon (for native or N-terminal fusions)
Depositing lab: Dominic Esposito. Depositing organization: National Cancer Institute (NCI).
Backbone
  Vector backbone: pDonor-255
  Backbone size w/o insert (bp): 2693
  Vector type: Gateway Entry Clone
Growth in bacteria
  Bacterial resistance: Spectinomycin, 50 μg/mL
  Growth temperature: 37°C
  Growth strain: DH10B
  Copy number: High Copy
Gene/Insert
  Gene/Insert name: RASA1 (alt name: NM_002890.2)
  Species: H. sapiens (human)
  Insert size (bp): 3141
  Entrez Gene: RASA1 (a.k.a. CM-AVM, CMAVM, CMAVM1, GAP, PKWS, RASA, RASGAP, p120, p120GAP, p120RASGAP)
  Cloning method: Gateway Cloning
  Sequencing primers: 5′ M13F 23-mer (5'-CCCAGTCACGACGTTGTAAAACG); 3′ attLR 23-mer (5'-TAACATCAGAGATTTTGAGACAC)
Terms and licenses: Academic/Nonprofit Terms; Industry Terms: Not Available to Industry
How to cite: R777-E227 Hs.RASA1 was a gift from Dominic Esposito (Addgene plasmid # 70511 ; http://n2t.net/addgene:70511 ; RRID:Addgene_70511)
