>Addgene plasmid #70511 | R777-E227 Hs.RASA1 | addgene partial sequence | sequence record 130506 | pCR8_R1 5'-cgaaccgaacaggcttatgt-3'
GGTGTGCGTCACCCGGCAACCTTGGGTAGCAGCGAAGTCGAGGCATTTCTGTCCTGGCTGGTCTAGAGGA
TCTAAGCTTGCATGCAAATAATGATTTTATTTTGACTGATAGTGACCTGTTCGTTGCAACAAATTGATAA
GCAATGCTTTCCTATAATGCCAACTTTGTACAAGAAAGTTGATTACCTGACATCATTGGTTTTTGTATAC
TGGTTTTGTTTTTGTTGAAGCAGTTCTGTTATAGCCAGAAGCTTTTTCAATACGTGCTGCTGTGCACCAC
GCTCATTACTGAGCGTTCGAAGTTCATCTGAATGAGCCACGCAAATCTCATGCAATGCTGCTAAATCACG
GGACAGGTCCGTTCTAGAATGCTCTGTAGTGTCCGGAAGTTCAGGTACATTCCCAAGTTCATCTAAAAAC
ATGATCATACGATGTTTGTTGCTTTTGATGAATGGATTGACACCTTCCATGTAGGGCTCCTTAGCTCCAA
ATTCCACAAGATTTGCTAAGTTCTGCACAGATTTAGCCACTAATATCAGTGTTCTTGCAGCAATAGGAGA
TGGAGAATCTGAGATGATATTGAACATCCGTGGATTCAGGATGGCAGGACAGATGAGTCGAAGAAAAACA
AAACCACTAACAACTCTTGTTCTCATGGTGGTATTTGTAGGCCACTTATGCTGAACAGATTTCTGTAAAC
ACCCATAAATATATCTCAATGTCGGTGGAAGTATTTCTGAAGCCATGAATATTTTCTCCACAAGCTCTGA
AAGTATGTTCAATAGGTGTGTTAAATTAGTGTTCACATCTTCATTTTTTTCTAACTTTGATGGACTTAAC
TCACAAGACTGCTTGCTTTCCATTATCTTTAAAATAGAGTCTTTCAAAGCATGATGAACAAACTGTGTAG
CAGTGG
